>Addgene plasmid #235327 | pPB-[EF1a-mRuby2(miRE.FF4)-TS.FF4x1-bGH]-UbC-PuroR-T2A-mGL-SV40pA | addgene full sequence | sequence record 472788 | Addgene NGS Result
CTATAATGTGCGCGGAACCCCTATTTGTTTATTTTTCTAAATACATTCAAATATGTATCCGCTCATGAGA
CAATAACCCTGATAAATGCTTCAATAATATTGAAAAAGGAAGAGTATGAGTATTCAACATTTCCGTGTCG
CCCTTATTCCCTTTTTTGCGGCATTTTGCCTTCCTGTTTTTGCTCACCCAGAAACGCTGGTGAAAGTAAA
AGATGCTGAAGATCAGTTGGGTGCACGAGTGGGTTACATCGAACTGGATCTCAACAGCGGTAAGATCCTT
GAGAGTTTTCGCCCCGAAGAACGTTTTCCAATGATGAGCACTTTTAAAGTTCTGCTATGTGGCGCGGTAT
TATCCCGTATTGACGCCGGGCAAGAGCAACTCGGTCGCCGCATACACTATTCTCAGAATGACTTGGTTGA
GTACTCACCAGTCACAGAAAAGCATCTTACGGATGGCATGACAGTAAGAGAATTATGCAGTGCTGCCATA
ACCATGAGTGATAACACTGCGGCCAACTTACTTCTGACAACGATCGGAGGACCGAAGGAGCTAACCGCTT
TTTTGCACAACATGGGGGATCATGTAACTCGCCTTGATCGTTGGGAACCGGAGCTGAATGAAGCCATACC
AAACGACGAGCGTGACACCACGATGCCTGTAGCAATGGCAACAACGTTGCGCAAACTATTAACTGGCGAA
CTACTTACTCTAGCTTCCCGGCAACAATTAATAGACTGGATGGAGGCGGATAAAGTTGCAGGACCACTTC
TGCGCTCGGCCCTTCCGGCTGGCTGGTTTATTGCTGATAAATCTGGAGCCGGTGAGCGTGGGTCTCGCGG
TATCATTGCAGCACTGGGGCCAGATGGTAAGCCCTCCCGTATCGTAGTTATCTACACGACGGGGAGTCAG
GCAACTATGGATGAACGAAATAGACAGATCGCTGAGATAGGTGCCTCACTGATTAAGCATTGGTAACTGT
CAGACCAAGTTTACTCATATATACTTTAGATTGATTTAAAACTTCATTTTTAATTTAAAAGGATCTAGGT
GAAGATCCTTTTTGATAATCTCATGACCAAAATCCCTTAACGTGAGTTTTCGTTCCACTGAGCGTCAGAC
CCCGTAGAAAAGATCAAAGGATCTTCTTGAGATCCTTTTTTTCTGCGCGTAATCTGCTGCTTGCAAACAA
AAAAACCACCGCTACCAGCGGTGGTTTGTTTGCCGGATCAAGAGCTACCAACTCTTTTTCCGAAGGTAAC
TGGCTTCAGCAGAGCGCAGATACCAAATACTGTTCTTCTAGTGTAGCCGTAGTTAGGCCACCACTTCAAG
AACTCTGTAGCACCGCCTACATACCTCGCTCTGCTAATCCTGTTACCAGTGGCTGCTGCCAGTGGCGATA
AGTCGTGTCTTACCGGGTTGGACTCAAGACGATAGTTACCGGATAAGGCGCAGCGGTCGGGCTGAACGGG
GGGTTCGTGCACACAGCCCAGCTTGGAGCGAACGACCTACACCGAACTGAGATACCTACAGCGTGAGCTA
TGAGAAAGCGCCACGCTTCCCGAAGGGAGAAAGGCGGACAGGTATCCGGTAAGCGGCAGGGTCGGAACAG
GAGAGCGCACGAGGGAGCTTCCAGGGGGAAACGCCTGGTATCTTTATAGTCCTGTCGGGTTTCGCCACCT
CTGACTTGAGCGTCGATTTTTGTGATGCTCGTCAGGGGGGCGGAGCCTATGGAAAAACGCCAGCAACGCG
GCCTTTTTACGGTTCCTGGCCTTTTGCTGGCCTTTTGCTCACATGTTCTTTCCTGCGTTATCTTCACCCT
AGAAAGATAGTCTGCGTAAAATTGACGCATGTCCTTACTAGCGCCATAGAGCCCACCGCATCCCCAGCAT
GCCTGCTATTGTCTTCCCAATCCTCCCCCTTGCTGTCCTGCCCCACCCCACCCCCCAGAATAGAATGACA
CCTACTCAGACAATGCGATGCAATTTCCTCATTTTATTAGGAAAGGACAGTGGGAGTGGCACCTTCCAGG
GTCAAGGAAGGCACGGGGGAGGGGCAAACAACAGATGGCTGGCAACTAGAAGGCACAGGTGCAACTCCTC
CTAGGTTTAATTAAAGACTTCAAGCGGCCACAAGCTTGTTGTTACTTGTACAGCTCGTCCATCCCACCAC
CAAGCCCGGCGAACTTGGCAACTGCGTGTTCGCGTTGTACTACGAACATTTCATTGTCACTTTCCTCTAA
CCTTTCCAGGCGGTGATCAACGGCATGGATACCGGGCATCTTGATGTTCCCGACGGTCTTTTTTGACCTG
TAAGTTGTTACGAAAGAGCAAGACAGATGGCCACCACCATCAACTTTCAGTGCCATATGAGTGTATCCCC
TCAGACCACCATCTGCTGGATACATCATCTCTGTATTAGGCTCCCAACCCTTGGTCTTCTTCTGCATCAC
GGGACCATTGGAGGGAAAGTTTACCCCTCTGACTTGGACGTGGTAAACGAGACAGCCATCCTCAAGGCTG
GTGTCCTGCATGACGGTGACGACTCCACCATCTTCGTATCTCGTAACTCTTTCCCAAGTAAAACCCTCAG
GAAAGGACTGTTTAAAGAAATCAGGAATGCCTTTCGGGTACTTGATAAAAGTACGGCTGCCATACATGAA
CGACGTGGCAAGAATGTCAAAGGCAAATGGCAGGGGTCCTCCCTCGATGACTTTGATCCTCATGGTTTGA
GTTCCCATGTACGGATTGCCTTCTCCTTCACCTGTGCATTTGAATTGGTGGCCGTTGACCGAACCTTCCA
TGACCACCTGTGAAAAAAAAAAAGAAGACTCGAAGTTAGTACAATTGAAAAAAGTGATTTAATTTATACC
ATTTTAATTCAGCTTTGTAAAAATGTATCAAAGAGATAGCAAGGTATTCAGTTTTAGTAAACAAGATAAT
TGCTCCTAAAGTAGCCCCTTGAATTCTAGCCCCTTGAAGTCCGAGGCAGTAGGCACCGCTTGAAGTCTTT
AATTAAATACATCTGTGGCTTCACTATTTAATTAAAGACTTCAAGCGGCGCTCACTGTCAACAGCAATAT
ACCTTCTCGAGCCTTCTGTTGGGTTAAGAAGTCCCTGAAGAAGTAATCCCAGCAAGTGTTTCCAAGATGT
GCAGGCAACGATTCTGTAAAGTACTGAAGCCTCATTCAACATAGTATATGTGCTGCCGAAGCGAGCACAC
TTACCTTCATACGCATATTTTCCTTGATCAGCTCTTCGCCCTTAGACACCATGGTGGCCATTACAGCGTG
GATGGCGTCTCCAGGCGATCTGACGGTTCACTAAACGAGCTCTCACGACACCTGAAATGGAAGAAAAAAA
CTTTGAACCACTGTCTGAGGCTTGAGAATGAACCAAGATCCAAACTCAAAAAGGGCAAATTCCAAGGAGA
ATTACATCAAGTGCCAAGCTGGCCTAACTTCAGTCTCCACCCACTCAGTGTGGGGAAACTCCATCGCATA
AAACCCCTCCCCCCAACCTAAAGACGACGTACTCCAAAAGCTCGAGAACTAATCGAGGTGCCTGGACGGC
GCCCGGTACTCCGTGGAGTCACATGAAGCGACGGCTGAGGACGGAAAGGCCCTTTTCCTTTGTGTGGGTG
ACTCACCCGCCCGCTCTCCCGAGCGCCGCGTCCTCCATTTTGAGCTCCCTGCAGCAGGGCCGGGAAGCGG
CCATCTTTCCGCTCACGCAACTGGTGCCGACCGGGCCAGCCTTGCCGCCCAGGGCGGGGCGATACACGGC
GGCGCGAGGCCAGGCACCAGAGCAGGCCGGCCAGCTTGAGACTACCCCCGTCCGATTCTCGGTGGCCGCG
CTCGCAGGCCCCGCCTCGCCGAACATGTGCGCTGGGACGCACGGGCCCCGTCGCCGCCCGCGGCCCCAAA
AACCGAAATACCAGTGTGCAGATCTTGGCCCGCATTTACAAGACTATCTTGCCAGAAAAAAAGCGTCGCA
GCAGGTCATCAAAAATTTTAAATGGCTAGAGACTTATCGAAAGCAGCGAGACAGGCGCGAAGGTGCCACC
AGATTCGCACGCGGCGGCCCCAGCGCCCAAGCCAGGCCTCAACTCAAGCACGAGGCGAAGGGGCTCCTTA
AGCGCAAGGCCTCGAACTCTCCCACCCACTTCCAACCCGAAGCTCGGGATCAAGAATCACGTACTGCAGC
CAGGGGCGTGGAAGTAATTCAAGGCACGCAAGGGCCATAACCCGTAAAGAGGCCAGGCCCGCGGGAACCA
CACACGGCACTTACCTGTGTTCTGGCGGCAAACCCGTTGCGAAAAAGAACGTTCACGGCGACTACTGCAC
TTATATACGGTTCTCCCCCACCCTCGGGAAAAAGGCGGAGCCAGTACACGACATCACTTTCCCAGTTTAC
CCCGCGCCACCTTCTCTAGGCACCGGTTCAATTGCCGACCCCTCCCCCCAACTTCTCGGGGACTGTGGGC
GATGTGCGCTCTGCCCACTGACGGGCACCGGAGCAGTACGAACATGGTAGCTAGTGGATCCTTCGTCGAC
CTGCAGACTGGCTGTGTATAAGGGAGCCTGACATTTATATTCCCCAGAACATCAGGTTAATGGCGTTTTT
GATGTCATTTTCGCGGTGGCTGAGATCAGCCACTTCTTCCCCGATAACGGAGACCGGCACACTGGCGCAT
ATCGGTGGTCATCATGCGCCAGCTTTCATCCCCGATATGCACCACCGGGTAAAGTTCACGCATATGAAGC
TGGACATCACCTCCCACAACCTCGAGGTGGAACAGTACGCTGATATCTCTTATACTGGCCTCCGCGCCGG
GTTTTGGCGCCTCCCGCGGGCGCCCCCCTCCTCACGGCGAGCGCTGCCACGTCAGACGAAGGGCGCAGCG
AGCGTCCTGATCCTTCCGCCCGGACGCTCAGGACAGCGGCCCGCTGCTCATAAGACTCGGCCTTAGAACC
CCAGTATCAGCAGAAGGACATTTTAGGACGGGACTTGGGTGACTCTAGGGCACTGGTTTTCTTTCCAGAG
AGCGGAACAGGCGAGGAAAAGTAGTCCCTTCTCGGCGATTCTGCGGAGGGATCTCCGTGGGGCGGTGAAC
GCCGATGATTATATAAGGACGCGCCGGGTGTGGCACAGCTAGTTCCGTCGCAGCCGGGATTTGGGTCGCG
GTTCTTGTTTGTGGATCGCTGTGATCGTCACTTGGTGAGTAGCGGGCTGCTGGGCTGGCCGGGGCTTTCG
TGGCCGCCGGGCCGCTCGGTGGGACGGAAGCGTGTGGAGAGATCGCCAAGGGCTGTAGTCTGGGTCCGCG
AGCAAGGTTGCCCTGAACTGGGGGTTGGGGGGAGCGCAGCAAAATGGCGGCTGTTCCCGAGTCTTGAATG
GAAGACGCTTGTGAGGCGGGCTGTGAGGTCGTTGAAACAAGGTGGGGGGCATGGTGGGCGGCAAGAACCC
AAGGTCTTGAGGCCTTCGCTAATGCGGGAAAGCTCTTATTCGGGTGAGATGGGCTGGGGCACCATCTGGG
GACCCTGACGTGAAGTTTGTCACTGACTGGAGAACTCGGTTTGTCGTCTGTTGCGGGGGCGGCAGTTATG
GCGGTGCCGTTGGGCAGTGCACCCGTACCTTTGGGAGCGCGCGCCCTCGTCGTGTCGTGACGTCACCCGT
TCTGTTGGCTTATAATGCAGGGTGGGGCCACCTGCCGGTAGGTGTGCGGTAGGCTTTTCTCCGTCGCAGG
ACGCAGGGTTCGGGCCTAGGGTAGGCTCTCCTGAATCGACAGGCGCCGGACCTCTGGTGAGGGGAGGGAT
AAGTGAGGCGTCAGTTTCTTTGGTCGGTTTTATGTACCTATCTTCTTAAGTAGCTGAAGCTCCGGTTTTG
AACTATGCGCTCGGGGTTGGCGAGTGTGTTTTGTGAAGTTTTTTAGGCACCTTTTGAAATGTAATCATTT
GGGTCAATATGTAATTTTCAGTGTTAGACTAGTAAATTGTCCGCTAAATTCTGGCCGTTTTTGGCTTTTT
TGTTAGACGAGCTCGTTTAGTGAACCGTCAGATCGCCTGGAGACGCCATCCACGCTGTAATGAAGCCACC
ATGACCGAGTACAAGCCCACGGTGCGCCTCGCCACCCGCGACGACGTCCCCAGGGCCGTACGCACCCTCG
CCGCCGCGTTCGCCGACTACCCCGCCACGCGCCACACCGTCGATCCGGACCGCCACATCGAGCGGGTCAC
CGAGCTGCAAGAACTCTTCCTCACGCGCGTCGGGCTCGACATCGGCAAGGTGTGGGTCGCGGACGACGGC
GCCGCGGTGGCGGTCTGGACCACGCCGGAGAGCGTCGAAGCGGGGGCGGTGTTCGCCGAGATCGGCCCGC
GCATGGCCGAGTTGAGCGGTTCCCGGCTGGCCGCGCAGCAACAGATGGAAGGCCTCCTGGCGCCGCACCG
GCCCAAGGAGCCCGCGTGGTTCCTGGCCACCGTCGGCGTCTCGCCCGACCACCAGGGCAAGGGTCTGGGC
AGCGCCGTCGTGCTCCCCGGAGTGGAGGCGGCCGAGCGCGCCGGGGTGCCCGCCTTCCTGGAGACATCCG
CGCCCCGCAACCTCCCCTTCTACGAGCGGCTCGGCTTCACCGTCACCGCCGACGTCGAGGTGCCCGAAGG
ACCGCGCACCTGGTGCATGACCCGCAAGCCCGGTGCCGGAAGCGGAGAAGGTAGAGGTTCTCTCCTCACT
TGTGGTGATGTTGAAGAAAACCCTGGTCCAATGGTGAGCAAGGGCGAGGAGCTGTTCACCGGGGTGGTGC
CCATCCTGGTCGAGCTGGACGGCGACGTAAACGGCCACAAGTTCAGCGTCCGCGGCGAGGGCGAGGGCGA
TGCCACCAACGGCAAGCTGACCCTGAAGTTCATCTGCACCACCGGCAAGCTGCCCGTGCCCTGGCCCACC
CTCGTGACCACCTTAGGCTACGGCGTGGCCTGCTTCGCCCGCTACCCCGACCACATGAAGCAGCACGACT
TCTTCAAGTCCGCCATGCCCGAAGGCTACGTCCAGGAGCGCACCATCTCTTTCAAGGACGACGGTACCTA
CAAGACCCGCGCCGAGGTGAAGTTCGAGGGCGACACCCTGGTGAACCGCATCGTGCTGAAGGGCATCGAC
TTCAAGGAGGACGGCAACATCCTGGGGCACAAGCTGGAGTACAACTTCAACAGCCACAAGGTCTATATCA
CGGCCGACAAGCAGAAGAACGGCATCAAGGCTAACTTCAAGACCCGCCACAACGTTGAGGACGGCGGCGT
GCAGCTCGCCGACCACTACCAGCAGAACACCCCCATCGGCGACGGCCCCGTGCTGCTGCCCGACAACCAC
TACCTGAGCCATCAGTCCAAACTGAGCAAAGACCCCAACGAGAAGCGCGATCACATGGTCCTGAAGGAGA
GGGTGACCGCCGCCGGGATTACACATGACATGGACGAGCTGTACAAGTAACAACGGGATCCAACTTGTTT
ATTGCAGCTTATAATGGTTACAAATAAAGCAATAGCATCACAAATTTCACAAATAAAGCATTTTTTTCAC
TGCATTCTAGTTGTGGTTTGTCCAAACTCATCAATGTATCTTACGCTCGCTGATATAGGTAGGCTCGAGC
AGAGAAGCTTACACATGCGTCAATTTTACGCATGATTATCTTTAACGTACGTCACAATATGATTATCTTT
CTAGGGTTA
Features (pLannotate 1.2.2; 18 found; start..end, strand, type, name):
     11..115     +  promoter       AmpR promoter: bla
    116..976     +  CDS            AmpR: β-lactamase; bla; confers resistance to ampicillin, carbenicillin, and related antibiotics
   1147..1735    +  rep_origin     ori: high-copy-number ColE1/pMB1/pBR322/pUC origin of replication
   1864..2088    -  polyA_signal   bGH poly(A) signal: bovine growth hormone polyadenylation signal
   2145..2809    -  CDS            mRuby2 (fragment): monomeric red fluorescent protein derived from mRuby, with improved photophysical properties (Lam et al., 2012)
   2851..2963    -  ncRNA          3' miR-30a: sequence downstream of the 71-nt precursor of the human miR-30a microRNA (Zeng et al., 2002) miRNA
   3222..3272    -  CDS            mRuby2 (fragment): mRuby2 is a basic (constitutively fluorescent) red fluorescent protein published in 2012, derived from Entacmaea quadricolor. It has moderate acid sensitivity.
   3299..3333    -  promoter       TRE3GV promoter (fragment): 3rd-generation Tet-responsive promoter that can be activated by binding of Tet-On® 3G, optimized for retroviral and lentiviral vectors
   3342..3545    -  intron         EF-1α intron A: truncated intron upstream of the start codon of human EF-1α
   4171..4284    -  intron         EF-1α intron A (fragment): intron upstream of the start codon of human EF-1α
   4285..4496    -  promoter       EF-1α core promoter: core promoter for human elongation factor EF-1α
   4585..4750    -  CDS            ccdB (fragment): CcdB, a bacterial toxin that poisons DNA gyrase; ccdB; Plasmids containing the ccdB gene cannot be propagated in standard E. coli strains.
   4756..4780    +  CDS            mHoneydew (fragment): monomeric derivative of DsRed fluorescent protein (Shaner et al., 2004) mammalian codon-optimized
   4817..6028    +  promoter       UbC promoter: human ubiquitin C promoter
   6029..6062    +  promoter       TRE3GV promoter (fragment): 3rd-generation Tet-responsive promoter that can be activated by binding of Tet-On® 3G, optimized for retroviral and lentiviral vectors
   6091..6687    +  CDS            PuroR (fragment): puromycin N-acetyltransferase; pac from Streptomyces; confers resistance to puromycin
   6751..7470    +  CDS            mGreenLantern: monomeric GFP derivative that displays exceptionally high brightness in cells (Campbell et al., 2020)
   7482..7603    +  polyA_signal   SV40 poly(A) signal: SV40 polyadenylation signal
