[The description below was written by a language model from this plasmid's Addgene catalogue record and pLannotate feature annotations shown in this document.]
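Description:
pPB-[EF1a-mRuby2(miRE.FF4)-TS.FF4x1-bGH]-UbC-PuroR-T2A-mGL-SV40pA is a 7.7 kb PiggyBac transposon vector for stable genomic integration of a synthetic gene circuit into mammalian cells. It is maintained in E. coli through a high-copy ColE1/pUC-type origin and an ampicillin resistance gene (bla with its own promoter). The PiggyBac terminal repeats that a transposase would act on are implied by the backbone and name, but the automated feature table does not annotate them.

The payload consists of two divergently oriented transcription units. In one, the human EF1a promoter with its intron drives mRuby2, a monomeric red fluorescent protein derived from Entacmaea quadricolor, terminated by the bGH polyadenylation signal. The mRuby2 coding sequence is annotated as two fragments flanking miR-30a-derived scaffold sequence, consistent with the name: a miRE-format synthetic microRNA (FF4) is embedded within the reporter gene, presumably in an intron, though the record does not state this. A single FF4 target site (TS.FF4x1) sits in the same transcript. The microRNA released from the transcript therefore represses its own mRNA. This is the "closed-loop" ComMAND circuit, which the associated publication title presents as a way to control transgene dosage precisely. In the second unit, the human UbC promoter expresses puromycin N-acetyltransferase and mGreenLantern as one T2A-linked reading frame ending in an SV40 poly(A) signal. This allows puromycin selection of integrants and gives an unregulated green marker.

Short hits to TRE3GV, ccdB and mHoneydew are small fragments, probably cloning junctions or annotation artefacts from the Golden Gate assembly rather than functional elements.
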