Addgene plasmid #235327: pPB-[EF1a-mRuby2(miRE.FF4)-TS.FF4x1-bGH]-UbC-PuroR-T2A-mGL-SV40pA
Purpose: PiggyBac integration vector for ComMAND closed-loop circuit regulating mRuby2
Depositing lab: Kate Galloway. Depositing organization: Massachusetts Institute of Technology. Publication: Model-guided design of microRNA-based gene circuits supports precise dosage of transgenic cargoes into diverse primary cells. Love KS, Johnstone CP, Peterman EL, Gaglione S, Birnbaum ME, Galloway KE. Cell Syst. 2025 Apr 22:101269. doi: 10.1016/j.cels.2025.101269. PubMed 40300600.
Backbone
  Vector backbone: PiggyBac
  Backbone manufacturer: Addgene #63800
  Backbone size w/o insert (bp): 1944
  Vector type: Mammalian Expression, Synthetic Biology ; PiggyBac
  Selectable markers: Puromycin
Growth in bacteria
  Bacterial resistance: Ampicillin, 100 μg/mL
  Growth temperature: 30°C
  Growth strain: NEB Stable
  Copy number: High Copy
Gene/Insert
  Gene/Insert name: mRuby2
  Species: Entacmaea quadricolor
  Insert size (bp): 711
  Promoter: EF1a (human EF1a)
  Cloning method: Golden Gate
  Sequencing primers: 5′ cgtacgttaaagataatcatgcgt; 3′ CACCCTAGAAAGATAGTCTGCG
Resource information
  A portion of this plasmid was derived from a plasmid made by: Addgene #90236
Terms and licenses: Academic/Nonprofit Terms; Industry Terms: Not Available to Industry
Depositor comments: Also expresses mGreenLantern and puromycin resistance genes; Alt name: pKG3808 ; Please visit https://doi.org/10.1101/2024.06.25.600629 for bioRxiv preprint.
How to cite: pPB-[EF1a-mRuby2(miRE.FF4)-TS.FF4x1-bGH]-UbC-PuroR-T2A-mGL-SV40pA was a gift from Kate Galloway (Addgene plasmid # 235327 ; http://n2t.net/addgene:235327 ; RRID:Addgene_235327)
