>Addgene plasmid #235327 | pPB-[EF1a-mRuby2(miRE.FF4)-TS.FF4x1-bGH]-UbC-PuroR-T2A-mGL-SV40pA | depositor partial sequence | sequence record 463301 | mRuby2(miRE.FF4), mRuby2 with intronic microRNA
ATGGTGTCTAAGGGCGAAGAGCTGATCAAGGAAAATATGCGTATGAAGGTAAGTGTGCTCGCTTCGGCAG
CACATATACTATGTTGAATGAGGCTTCAGTACTTTACAGAATCGTTGCCTGCACATCTTGGAAACACTTG
CTGGGATTACTTCTTCAGGGACTTCTTAACCCAACAGAAGGCTCGAGAAGGTATATTGCTGTTGACAGTG
AGCGCCGCTTGAAGTCTTTAATTAAATAGTGAAGCCACAGATGTATTTAATTAAAGACTTCAAGCGGTGC
CTACTGCCTCGGACTTCAAGGGGCTAGAATTCAAGGGGCTACTTTAGGAGCAATTATCTTGTTTACTAAA
ACTGAATACCTTGCTATCTCTTTGATACATTTTTACAAAGCTGAATTAAAATGGTATAAATTAAATCACT
TTTTTCAATTGTACTAACTTCGAGTCTTCTTTTTTTTTTTCACAGGTGGTCATGGAAGGTTCGGTCAACG
GCCACCAATTCAAATGCACAGGTGAAGGAGAAGGCAATCCGTACATGGGAACTCAAACCATGAGGATCAA
AGTCATCGAGGGAGGACCCCTGCCATTTGCCTTTGACATTCTTGCCACGTCGTTCATGTATGGCAGCCGT
ACTTTTATCAAGTACCCGAAAGGCATTCCTGATTTCTTTAAACAGTCCTTTCCTGAGGGTTTTACTTGGG
AAAGAGTTACGAGATACGAAGATGGTGGAGTCGTCACCGTCATGCAGGACACCAGCCTTGAGGATGGCTG
TCTCGTTTACCACGTCCAAGTCAGAGGGGTAAACTTTCCCTCCAATGGTCCCGTGATGCAGAAGAAGACC
AAGGGTTGGGAGCCTAATACAGAGATGATGTATCCAGCAGATGGTGGTCTGAGGGGATACACTCATATGG
CACTGAAAGTTGATGGTGGTGGCCATCTGTCTTGCTCTTTCGTAACAACTTACAGGTCAAAAAAGACCGT
CGGGAACATCAAGATGCCCGGTATCCATGCCGTTGATCACCGCCTGGAAAGGTTAGAGGAAAGTGACAAT
GAAATGTTCGTAGTACAACGCGAACACGCAGTTGCCAAGTTCGCCGGGCTTGGTGGTGGGATGGACGAGC
TGTACAAG
