>Addgene plasmid #235327 | pPB-[EF1a-mRuby2(miRE.FF4)-TS.FF4x1-bGH]-UbC-PuroR-T2A-mGL-SV40pA | depositor partial sequence | sequence record 463302 | puromycin resistance gene
ATGACCGAGTACAAGCCCACGGTGCGCCTCGCCACCCGCGACGACGTCCCCAGGGCCGTACGCACCCTCG
CCGCCGCGTTCGCCGACTACCCCGCCACGCGCCACACCGTCGATCCGGACCGCCACATCGAGCGGGTCAC
CGAGCTGCAAGAACTCTTCCTCACGCGCGTCGGGCTCGACATCGGCAAGGTGTGGGTCGCGGACGACGGC
GCCGCGGTGGCGGTCTGGACCACGCCGGAGAGCGTCGAAGCGGGGGCGGTGTTCGCCGAGATCGGCCCGC
GCATGGCCGAGTTGAGCGGTTCCCGGCTGGCCGCGCAGCAACAGATGGAAGGCCTCCTGGCGCCGCACCG
GCCCAAGGAGCCCGCGTGGTTCCTGGCCACCGTCGGCGTCTCGCCCGACCACCAGGGCAAGGGTCTGGGC
AGCGCCGTCGTGCTCCCCGGAGTGGAGGCGGCCGAGCGCGCCGGGGTGCCCGCCTTCCTGGAGACATCCG
CGCCCCGCAACCTCCCCTTCTACGAGCGGCTCGGCTTCACCGTCACCGCCGACGTCGAGGTGCCCGAAGG
ACCGCGCACCTGGTGCATGACCCGCAAGCCCGGTGCC
